>Addgene plasmid #103717 | LSB-hsa-miR-664b-5p | depositor full sequence | sequence record 196482 | Full Sequence
AATTGAGGGGATAACGCAGGAAAGAACATGTGAGCAAAAGGCCAGCAAAAGGCCAGGAACCGTAAAAAGG
CCGCGTTGCTGGCGTTTTTCCATAGGCTCCGCCCCCCTGACGAGCATCACAAAAATCGACGCTCAAGTCA
GAGGTGGCGAAACCCGACAGGACTATAAAGATACCAGGCGTTTCCCCCTGGAAGCTCCCTCGTGCGCTCT
CCTGTTCCGACCCTGCCGCTTACCGGATACCTGTCCGCCTTTCTCCCTTCGGGAAGCGTGGCGCTTTCTC
ATAGCTCACGCTGTAGGTATCTCAGTTCGGTGTAGGTCGTTCGCTCCAAGCTGGGCTGTGTGCACGAACC
CCCCGTTCAGCCCGACCGCTGCGCCTTATCCGGTAACTATCGTCTTGAGTCCAACCCGGTAAGACACGAC
TTATCGCCACTGGCAGCAGCCACTGGTAACAGGATTAGCAGAGCGAGGTATGTAGGCGGTGCTACAGAGT
TCTTGAAGTGGTGGCCTAACTACGGCTACACTAGAAGAACAGTATTTGGTATCTGCGCTCTGCTGAAGCC
AGTTACCTTCGGAAAAAGAGTTGGTAGCTCTTGATCCGGCAAACAAACCACCGCTGGTAGCGGTGGTTTT
TTTGTTTGCAAGCAGCAGATTACGCGCAGAAAAAAAGGATCTCAAGAAGATCCTTTGATCTTTTCTACGG
GGTCTGACGCTCAGTGGAACGAAAACTCACGTTAAGGGATTTTGGTCATGAGATTATCAAAAAGGATCTT
CACCTAGATCCTTTTAAATTAAAAATGAAGTTTTAAATCAATCTAAAGTATATATGAGTAAACTTGGTCT
GACAGTTACCAATGCTTAATCAGTGAGGCACCTATCTCAGCGATCTGTCTATTTCGTTCATCCATAGTTG
CCTGACTCCCCGTCGTGTAGATAACTACGATACGGGAGGGCTTACCATCTGGCCCCAGTGCTGCAATGAT
ACCGCGAGAACCACGCTCACCGGCTCCAGATTTATCAGCAATAAACCAGCCAGCCGGAAGGGCCGAGCGC
AGAAGTGGTCCTGCAACTTTATCCGCCTCCATCCAGTCTATTAATTGTTGCCGGGAAGCTAGAGTAAGTA
GTTCGCCAGTTAATAGTTTGCGCAACGTTGTTGCCATTGCTACAGGCATCGTGGTGTCACGCTCGTCGTT
TGGTATGGCTTCATTCAGCTCCGGTTCCCAACGATCAAGGCGAGTTACATGATCCCCCATGTTGTGCAAA
AAAGCGGTTAGCTCCTTCGGTCCTCCGATCGTTGTCAGAAGTAAGTTGGCCGCAGTGTTATCACTCATGG
TTATGGCAGCACTGCATAATTCTCTTACTGTCATGCCATCCGTAAGATGCTTTTCTGTGACTGGTGAGTA
CTCAACCAAGTCATTCTGAGAATAGTGTATGCGGCGACCGAGTTGCTCTTGCCCGGCGTCAATACGGGAT
AATACCGCGCCACATAGCAGAACTTTAAAAGTGCTCATCATTGGAAAACGTTCTTCGGGGCGAAAACTCT
CAAGGATCTTACCGCTGTTGAGATCCAGTTCGATGTAACCCACTCGTGCACCCAACTGATCTTCAGCATC
TTTTACTTTCACCAGCGTTTCTGGGTGAGCAAAAACAGGAAGGCAAAATGCCGCAAAAAAGGGAATAAGG
GCGACACGGAAATGTTGAATACTCATACTCTTCCTTTTTCAATATTATTGAAGCATTTATCAGGGTTATT
GTCTCATGAGCGGATACATATTTGAATGTAGCTCCGAATTTCTCGAGGGCTTGTCGACGACGGCGGTCTC
CGTCGTCAGGATCATGAATTCGACCCGCCTGCCACCATGACCGAGTACAAGCCCACGGTGCGCCTCGCCA
CCCGCGACGACGTCCCCCGGGCCGTACGCACCCTCGCCGCCGCGTTCGCCGACTACCCCGCCACGCGCCA
CACCGTCGACCCGGACCGCCACATCGAGCGGGTCACCGAGCTGCAAGAACTCTTCCTCACGCGCGTCGGG
CTCGACATCGGCAAGGTGTGGGTCGCGGACGACGGCGCCGCGGTGGCGGTCTGGACCACGCCGGAGAGCG
TCGAAGCGGGGGCGGTGTTCGCCGAGATCGGCCCGCGCATGGCCGAGTTGAGCGGTTCCCGGCTGGCCGC
GCAGCAACAGATGGAAGGCCTCCTGGCGCCGCACCGGCCCAAGGAGCCCGCGTGGTTCCTGGCCACCGTC
GGCGTCTCGCCCGACCACCAGGGCAAGGGTCTGGGCAGCGCCGTCGTGCTCCCCGGAGTGGAGGCGGCCG
AGCGCGCCGGGGTGCCCGCCTTCCTGGAGACATCCGCGCCCCGCAACCTCCCCTTCTACGAGCGGCTCGG
CTTCACCGTCACCGCCGACGTCGAGGTGCCCGAAGGACCGCGCACCTGGTGCATGACCCGCAAGCCCGGT
GCCTGATACGCGTGAATTCACTCCTCAGGTGCAGGCTGCCTATCAGAAGGTGGTGGCTGGTGTGGCCAAT
GCCCTGGCTCACAAATACCACTGAGATCTTTTTCCCTCTGCCAAAAATTATGGGGACATCATGAAGCCCC
TTGAGCATCTGACTTCTGGCTAATAAAGGAAATTTATTTTCATTGCAATAGTGTGTTGGAATTTTTTGTG
TCTCTCACTCGGAAGGACATATGGGAGGGCAAATCATTTAAAACATCAGAATGAGTATTTGGTTTAGAGT
TTGGCAACATATGCCCATATGCTGGCTGCCATGAACAAAGGTTGGCTATAAAGAGGTCATCAGTATATGA
AACAGCCCCCTGCTGTCCATTCCTTATTCCATAGAAAAGCCTTGACTTGAGGTTAGATTTTTTTTATATT
TTGTTTTGTGTTATTTTTTTCTTTAACATCCCTAAAATTTTCCTTACATGTTTTACTAGCCAGATTTTTC
CTCCTCTCCTGACTACTCCCAGTCATAGCTGTCCCTCTTCTCTTATGGAGATCCCTCGACCTGCAGCCCA
AGCTTGAATTCTCTAGAATTACCCTGTTATCCCTATGCTTGGTTTACCGAGCTCTTATTGGTTTTCAAAC
TTCATTGACTGTGCCCAACGCGCCTGGGAGCTCACGGGGACAGCCCCCCCCCAAAGCCCCCAGGGATGTA
ATTACGTCCCTCCCCCGCTAGGGGGCAGCAGCGAGCCGCCCGGGGCTCCGCTCCGGTCCGGCGCTCCCCC
CGCATCCCCGAGCCGGCAGCGTGCGGGGACAGCCCGGGCACGGGGAAGGTGGCACGGGATCGCTTTCCTC
TGAACGCTTCTCGCTGCTCTTTGAGCCTGCAGACACCTGGGGGGATACGGGGAAAAAGCTAGGCTGAAAG
ACCGGTTCTTAGAATGACACGCGCCTGGGAGCTCACGGGGACAGCCCCCCCCCAAAGCCCCCAGGGATGT
AATTACGTCCCTCCCCCGCTAGGGGGCAGCAGCGAGCCGCCCGGGGCTCCGCTCCGGTCCGGCGCTCCCC
CCGCATCCCCGAGCCGGCAGCGTGCGGGGACAGCCCGGGCACGGGGAAGGTGGCACGGGATCGCTTTCCT
CTGAACGCTTCTCGCTGCTCTTTGAGCCTGCAGACACCTGGGGGGATACGGGGAAAAAGCTAACTTCTGA
GACGACAACTTTGTATAGAAAAGTTGGCTCCGAATTCGCCCTTGACAGCAGAGATCCAGTTTGGTTAATT
AATTGGCTCCGGTGCCCGTCAGTGGGCAGAGCGCACATCGCCCACAGTCCCCGAGAAGTTGTGGGGAGGG
GTCGGCAATTGAACCGGTGCCTAGAGAAGGTGGCGCGGGGTAAACTGGGAAAGTGATGTCGTGTACTGGC
TCCGCCTTTTTCCCGAGGGTGGGGGAGAACCGTATATAAGTGCAGTAGTCGCCGTGAACGTTCTTTTTCG
CAACGGGTTTGCCGCCAGAACACAGGTAAGTGCCGTGTGTGGTTCCCGCGGGCCTGGCCTCTTTACGGGT
TATGGCCCTTGCGTGCCTTGAATTACTTCCACCTGGCTGCAGTACGTGATTCTTGATCCCGAGCTTCGGG
TTGGAAGTGGGTGGGAGAGTTCGAGGCCTTGCGCTTAAGGAGCCCCTTCGCCTCGTGCTTGAGTTGAGGC
CTGGCCTGGGCGCTGGGGCCGCCGCGTGCGAATCTGGTGGCACCTTCGCGCCTGTCTCGCTGCTTTCGAT
AAGTCTCTAGCCATTTAAAATTTTTGATGACCTGCTGCGACGCTTTTTTTCTGGCAAGATAGTCTTGTAA
ATGCGGGCCAAGATCTGCACACTGGTATTTCGGTTTTTGGGGCCGCGGGCGGCGACGGGGCCCGTGCGTC
CCAGCGCACATGTTCGGCGAGGCGGGGCCTGCGAGCGCGGCCACCGAGAATCGGACGGGGGTAGTCTCAA
GCTGGCCGGCCTGCTCTGGTGCCTGGCCTCGCGCCGCCGTGTATCGCCCCGCCCTGGGCGGCAAGGCTGG
CCCGGTCGGCACCAGTTGCGTGAGCGGAAAGATGGCCGCTTCCCGGCCCTGCTGCAGGGAGCTCAAAATG
GAGGACGCGGCGCTCGGGAGAGCGGGCGGGTGAGTCACCCACACAAAGGAAAAGGGCCTTTCCGTCCTCA
GCCGTCGCTTCATGTGACTCCACGGAGTACCGGGCGCCGTCCAGGCACCTCGATTAGTTCTCGAGCTTTT
GGAGTACGTCGTCTTTAGGTTGGGGGGAGGGGTTTTATGCGATGGAGTTTCCCCACACTGAGTGGGTGGA
GACTGAAGTTAGGCCAGCTTGGCACTTGATGTAATTCTCCTTGGAATTTGCCCTTTTTGAGTTTGGATCT
TGGTTCATTCTCAAGCCTCAGACAGTGGTTCAAAGTTTTTTTCTTCCATTTCAGGTGTCGTGAGAAGGGC
GAATTCGACCCAAGTTTGTACAAAAAAGCAGGCTGGATCCAGGTGCCACCATGGTGAGCGAGCTGATTAA
GGAGAACATGCACATGAAGCTGTACATGGAGGGCACCGTGAACAACCACCACTTCAAGTGCACATCCGAG
GGCGAAGGCAAGCCCTACGAGGGCACCCAGACCATGAGAATCAAGGCGGTCGAGGGCGGCCCTCTCCCCT
TCGCCTTCGACATCCTGGCTACCAGCTTCATGTACGGCAGCAAAACCTTCATCAACCACACCCAGGGCAT
CCCCGACTTCTTTAAGCAGTCCTTCCCCGAGGGCTTCACATGGGAGAGAGTCACCACATACGAAGATGGG
GGCGTGCTGACCGCTACCCAGGACACCAGCCTCCAGGACGGCTGCCTCATCTACAACGTCAAGATCAGAG
GGGTGAACTTCCCATCCAACGGCCCTGTGATGCAGAAGAAAACACTCGGCTGGGAGGCCTCCACCGAGAC
ACTGTACCCCGCTGACGGCGGCCTGGAAGGCAGAGCCGACATGGCCCTGAAGCTCGTGGGCGGGGGCCAC
CTGATCTGCAACCTTAAGACCACATACAGATCCAAGAAACCCGCTAAGAACCTCAAGATGCCCGGCGTCT
ACTATGTGGACAGGAGACTGGAAAGAATCAAGGAGGCCGACAAAGAGACATACGTCGAGCAGCACGAGGT
GGCTGTGGCCAGATACTGCGACCTCCCTAGCAAACTGGGGCACAAACTTAATTGAGAATTCTACCACCCA
GCTTTCTTGTACAAAGTGGTACGTCTCAAGACCAGAGGTCTCTGCTTAAGGCAAATACCCAATCATCTCC
CTTAGCCCATACCCAATCATCTCCCTTAGCCCATACCCAATCATCTCCCTTAGCCCATACCCAATCATCT
CCCTTAGCCCACAACCAGAAGAGACCTGTGCTTCACTCCTCAGGTGCAGGCTGCCTATCAGAAGGTGGTG
GCTGGTGTGGCCAATGCCCTGGCTCACAAATACCACTGAGATCTTTTTCCCTCTGCCAAAAATTATGGGG
ACATCATGAAGCCCCTTGAGCATCTGACTTCTGGCTAATAAAGGAAATTTATTTTCATTGCAATAGTGTG
TTGGAATTTTTTGTGTCTCTCACTCGGAAGGACATATGGGAGGGCAAATCATTTAAAACATCAGAATGAG
TATTTGGTTTAGAGTTTGGCAACATATGCCCATATGCTGGCTGCCATGAACAAAGGTTGGCTATAAAGAG
GTCATCAGTATATGAAACAGCCCCCTGCTGTCCATTCCTTATTCCATAGAAAAGCCTTGACTTGAGGTTA
GATTTTTTTTATATTTTGTTTTGTGTTATTTTTTTCTTTAACATCCCTAAAATTTTCCTTACATGTTTTA
CTAGCCAGATTTTTCCTCCTCTCCTGACTACTCCCAGTCATAGCTGTCCCTCTTCTCTTATGGAGATCCC
GAGCGGTGCGTTTTTATGCTTGTAGTATTGTATAATGTTTTTAAGATCCAAGCTTCTGACCTCTTCTCTT
CCTCCCACAGGGCCTCGAGACAATTGCATCGATGGTACCAGTGAAAGTCTGCAATGAATTCGAGTTGGCG
CGCCTGTCATTCTAAATCTCTCTTTCAGCCTAAAGCTTTTTCCCCGTATCCCCCCAGGTGTCTGCAGGCT
CAAAGAGCAGCGAGAAGCGTTCAGAGGAAAGCGATCCCGTGCCACCTTCCCCGTGCCCGGGCTGTCCCCG
CACGCTGCCGGCTCGGGGATGCGGGGGGAGCGCCGGACCGGAGCGGAGCCCCGGGCGGCTCGCTGCTGCC
CCCTAGCGGGGGAGGGACGTAATTACATCCCTGGGGGCTTTGGGAGGGGGCTGTCCCCGTGAGCTCCCAG
GCGCGCCTGTCATTCTAAATCTCTCTTTCAGCCTAAAGCTTTTTCCCCGTATCCCCCCAGGTGTCTGCAG
GCTCAAAGAGCAGCGAGAAGCGTTCAGAGGAAAGCGATCCCGTGCCACCTTCCCCGTGCCCGGGCTGTCC
CCGCACGCTGCCGGCTCGGGGATGCGGGGGGAGCGCCGGACCGGAGCGGAGCCCCGGGCGGCTCGCTGCT
GCCCCCTAGCGGGGGAGGGACGTAATTACATCCCTGGGGGCTTTGGGGGGGGGCTGTCCCCGTGAGCTCC
CAGGCGCGCCAACTCGGTACCGTATCGATGTCGACGTTAACGCTAGTGATATCAACTTTGTATAGAAAAG
TTGGCTCCGAATTCGCCCTTGACAGCAGAGATCCAGTTTGGTTAATTAATTGGCTCCGGTGCCCGTCAGT
GGGCAGAGCGCACATCGCCCACAGTCCCCGAGAAGTTGTGGGGAGGGGTCGGCAATTGAACCGGTGCCTA
GAGAAGGTGGCGCGGGGTAAACTGGGAAAGTGATGTCGTGTACTGGCTCCGCCTTTTTCCCGAGGGTGGG
GGAGAACCGTATATAAGTGCAGTAGTCGCCGTGAACGTTCTTTTTCGCAACGGGTTTGCCGCCAGAACAC
AGGTAAGTGCCGTGTGTGGTTCCCGCGGGCCTGGCCTCTTTACGGGTTATGGCCCTTGCGTGCCTTGAAT
TACTTCCACCTGGCTGCAGTACGTGATTCTTGATCCCGAGCTTCGGGTTGGAAGTGGGTGGGAGAGTTCG
AGGCCTTGCGCTTAAGGAGCCCCTTCGCCTCGTGCTTGAGTTGAGGCCTGGCCTGGGCGCTGGGGCCGCC
GCGTGCGAATCTGGTGGCACCTTCGCGCCTGTCTCGCTGCTTTCGATAAGTCTCTAGCCATTTAAAATTT
TTGATGACCTGCTGCGACGCTTTTTTTCTGGCAAGATAGTCTTGTAAATGCGGGCCAAGATCTGCACACT
GGTATTTCGGTTTTTGGGGCCGCGGGCGGCGACGGGGCCCGTGCGTCCCAGCGCACATGTTCGGCGAGGC
GGGGCCTGCGAGCGCGGCCACCGAGAATCGGACGGGGGTAGTCTCAAGCTGGCCGGCCTGCTCTGGTGCC
TGGCCTCGCGCCGCCGTGTATCGCCCCGCCCTGGGCGGCAAGGCTGGCCCGGTCGGCACCAGTTGCGTGA
GCGGAAAGATGGCCGCTTCCCGGCCCTGCTGCAGGGAGCTCAAAATGGAGGACGCGGCGCTCGGGAGAGC
GGGCGGGTGAGTCACCCACACAAAGGAAAAGGGCCTTTCCGTCCTCAGCCGTCGCTTCATGTGACTCCAC
GGAGTACCGGGCGCCGTCCAGGCACCTCGATTAGTTCTCGAGCTTTTGGAGTACGTCGTCTTTAGGTTGG
GGGGAGGGGTTTTATGCGATGGAGTTTCCCCACACTGAGTGGGTGGAGACTGAAGTTAGGCCAGCTTGGC
ACTTGATGTAATTCTCCTTGGAATTTGCCCTTTTTGAGTTTGGATCTTGGTTCATTCTCAAGCCTCAGAC
AGTGGTTCAAAGTTTTTTTCTTCCATTTCAGGTGTCGTGAGAAGGGCGAATTCGACCCAAGTTTGTACAA
AAAAGCAGGCTCGCCACCATGGTGAGCAAGGGCGAGGAGCTGTTCACCGGGGTGGTGCCCATCCTGGTCG
AGCTGGACGGCGACGTAAACGGCCACAAGTTCAGCGTGAGGGGCGAGGGCGAGGGCGATGCCACCAACGG
CAAGCTGACCCTGAAGTTCATCTGCACCACCGGCAAGCTGCCCGTGCCCTGGCCCACCCTCGTGACCACC
CTGAGCCACGGCGTGCAGTGCTTCGCCCGCTACCCCGACCACATGAAGCAGCACGACTTCTTCAAGTCCG
CCATGCCCGAAGGCTACGTCCAGGAGCGCACCATCTTCTTCAAGGACGACGGCACCTACAAGACCCGCGC
CGAGGTGAAGTTCGAGGGCGACACCCTAGTGAACCGCATCGAGCTGAAGGGCGTCGACTTCAAGGAGGAC
GGCAACATCCTGGGGCACAAGCTGGAGTACAACTTCAACAGCCACAACATCTATATCATGGCCGTCAAGC
AGAAGAACGGCATCAAGGTGAACTTCAAGATCCGCCACAACGTGGAGGACGGCAGCGTGCAGCTCGCCGA
CCACTACCAGCAGAACACCCCCATCGGCGACGGCCCCGTGCTGCTGCCCGACAGCCACTACCTGAGCACC
CAGTCCGTGCTGAGCAAAGACCCCAACGAGAAGCGCGATCACATGGTCCTGCTGGAGTTCCGCACCGCCG
CCGGGATCACTCTCGGCATGGACGAGCTGTACAAGTAATACCACCCAGCTTTCTTGTACAAAGTGGTACG
CGTGAATTCACTCCTCAGGTGCAGGCTGCCTATCAGAAGGTGGTGGCTGGTGTGGCCAATGCCCTGGCTC
ACAAATACCACTGAGATCTTTTTCCCTCTGCCAAAAATTATGGGGACATCATGAAGCCCCTTGAGCATCT
GACTTCTGGCTAATAAAGGAAATTTATTTTCATTGCAATAGTGTGTTGGAATTTTTTGTGTCTCTCACTC
GGAAGGACATATGGGAGGGCAAATCATTTAAAACATCAGAATGAGTATTTGGTTTAGAGTTTGGCAACAT
ATGCCCATATGCTGGCTGCCATGAACAAAGGTTGGCTATAAAGAGGTCATCAGTATATGAAACAGCCCCC
TGCTGTCCATTCCTTATTCCATAGAAAAGCCTTGACTTGAGGTTAGATTTTTTTTATATTTTGTTTTGTG
TTATTTTTTTCTTTAACATCCCTAAAATTTTCCTTACATGTTTTACTAGCCAGATTTTTCCTCCTCTCCT
GACTACTCCCAGTCATAGCTGTCCCTCTTCTCTTATGGAGATCCCTCGACCTGCAGCCCAAGCTTGGCGT
AATCATGGTCATAGCTGTTTCCTGTGTGAAATTGTTATCCGCTCACAATTCCACACAACATACGAGCCGG
AAGCATAAAGTGTAAAGCCTGGGGTGCCTAATGAGTGAGCTAACTCACATTAATTGCGTTGCGCTCACTG
CCCGCTTTCCAGTCGGGAAACCTGTCGTGCCAGCGGATCGACAGTACTAAGCTTGGTCTAATACCCAATC
TCTCGTCTTATCCAGATGTTTTATACGCCTCTGGCCCGTGTCTCAAAATCTCTGATGTTACATTGCACAA
GATAAAATAATATCATCATGAACAATAAAACTGTCTGCTTACATAAACAGTAATACAAGGGGTGTTATGA
GCCATATTCAACGGGAAACGTCGAGGCCGCGATTAAATTCCAACATGGATGCTGATTTATATGGGTATAA
ATGGGCTCGCGATAATGTCGGGCAATCAGGTGCGACAATCTATCGCTTGTATGGGAAGCCCGATGCGCCA
GAGTTGTTTCTGAAACATGGCAAAGGTAGCGTTGCCAATGATGTTACAGATGAGATGGTCAGACTAAACT
GGCTGACGGAATTTATGCCTCTTCCGACCATCAAGCATTTTATCCGTACTCCTGATGATGCATGGTTACT
CACCACTGCGATCCCCGGAAAAACAGCATTCCAGGTATTAGAAGAATATCCTGATTCAGGTGAAAATATT
GTTGATGCGCTGGCAGTGTTCCTGCGCCGGTTGCATTCGATTCCTGTTTGTAATTGTCCTTTTAACAGCG
ATCGCGTATTTCGTCTCGCTCAGGCGCAATCACGAATGAATAACGGTTTGGTTGATGCGAGTGATTTTGA
TGACGAGCGTAATGGCTGGCCTGTTGAACAAGTCTGGAAAGAAATGCATAAACTTTTGCCATTCTCACCG
GATTCAGTCGTCACTCATGGTGATTTCTCACTTGATAACCTTATTTTTGACGAGGGGAAATTAATAGGTT
GTATTGATGTTGGACGAGTCGGAATCGCAGACCGATACCAGGATCTTGCCATCCTATGGAACTGCCTCGG
TGAGTTTTCTCCTTCATTACAGAAACGGCTTTTTCAAAAATATGGTATTGATAATCCTGATATGAATAAA
TTGCAGTTTCATTTGATGCTCGATGAGTTTTTCTAATCAGAATTGGTTAATTGGTTGTAACACTGGCAGA
GCATTACGCTGACTTGACGGGACGGCGCAAGCTCATGACCAAAATCCCTTAACGTGAGTTACGCGTCGTT
CCACTGAGCGTCAGAGGTATCACTAGTATTACAGAGGTAAGTTATAACAGTCGCCTAACCC
Features (pLannotate 1.2.2; 28 found; start..end, strand, type, name):
     87..675     -  rep_origin     ori: high-copy-number ColE1/pMB1/pBR322/pUC origin of replication
    846..1706    -  CDS            AmpR: β-lactamase; bla; confers resistance to ampicillin, carbenicillin, and related antibiotics
   1707..1778    -  promoter       AmpR promoter: bla
   1857..2456    +  CDS            PuroR: puromycin N-acetyltransferase; pac from Streptomyces alboniger; confers resistance to puromycin
   2461..2541    +  CDS            HBB (fragment): HBB_PONPY - Experimental evidence at transcript level: Swiss-Prot protein existence level 2. Involved in oxygen transport from the lung to the various peripheral tissues. From Pongo pygmaeus (Bornean orangutan).
   2612..2667    +  polyA_signal   β-globin poly(A) signal: rabbit β-globin polyadenylation signal (Gil and Proudfoot, 1987)
   3646..3666    +  protein_bind   attB4: mutant version of attB; core recombination site for the Gateway® BP reaction BP Clonase™
   3734..3945    +  promoter       EF-1α core promoter: core promoter for human elongation factor EF-1α
   3946..4884    +  intron         EF-1α intron A: intron upstream of the start codon of human EF-1α
   4911..4931    +  protein_bind   attB1: mutant version of attB; core recombination site for the Gateway® BP reaction BP Clonase™
   4951..5646    +  CDS            mKate2: mKate2 is a basic (constitutively fluorescent) red fluorescent protein published in 2009, derived from Entacmaea quadricolor. It is reported to be a rapidly-maturing monomer with moderate acid sensitivity.
   5666..5690    -  protein_bind   attB2: mutant version of attB; recombination site for the Gateway® BP reaction BP Clonase™
   5842..5916    +  CDS            HBB (fragment): HBB_PONPY - Experimental evidence at transcript level: Swiss-Prot protein existence level 2. Involved in oxygen transport from the lung to the various peripheral tissues. From Pongo pygmaeus (Bornean orangutan).
   5987..6042    +  polyA_signal   β-globin poly(A) signal: rabbit β-globin polyadenylation signal (Gil and Proudfoot, 1987)
   6426..6451    +  misc_feature   SA: splice acceptor site
   7123..7143    +  protein_bind   attB4: mutant version of attB; core recombination site for the Gateway® BP reaction BP Clonase™
   7211..7422    +  promoter       EF-1α core promoter: core promoter for human elongation factor EF-1α
   7423..8361    +  intron         EF-1α intron A: intron upstream of the start codon of human EF-1α
   8388..8408    +  protein_bind   attB1: mutant version of attB; core recombination site for the Gateway® BP reaction BP Clonase™
   8419..9135    +  CDS            EBFP2: EBFP2 is a basic (constitutively fluorescent) blue fluorescent protein published in 2007, derived from Aequorea victoria. It is reported to be a rapidly-maturing monomer with moderate acid sensitivity.
   9143..9167    -  protein_bind   attB2: mutant version of attB; recombination site for the Gateway® BP reaction BP Clonase™
   9171..9251    +  CDS            HBB (fragment): HBB_PONPY - Experimental evidence at transcript level: Swiss-Prot protein existence level 2. Involved in oxygen transport from the lung to the various peripheral tissues. From Pongo pygmaeus (Bornean orangutan).
   9322..9377    +  polyA_signal   β-globin poly(A) signal: rabbit β-globin polyadenylation signal (Gil and Proudfoot, 1987)
   9760..9782    -  protein_bind   lac operator (fragment): The lac repressor binds to the lac operator to inhibit transcription in E. coli. This inhibition can be relieved by adding lactose or isopropyl-β-D-thiogalactopyranoside (IPTG). lac repressor encoded by lacI
   9786..9816    -  promoter       lac promoter: promoter for the E. coli lac operon
   9831..9852    -  protein_bind   CAP binding site: CAP binding activates transcription in the presence of cAMP. E. coli catabolite activator protein
   9865..9904    -  CDS            lacI (fragment): lac repressor; lacI; The lac repressor binds to the lac operator to inhibit transcription in E. coli. This inhibition can be relieved by adding lactose or isopropyl-β-D-thiogalactopyranoside (IPTG).
  10077..10886   +  CDS            KanR: aminoglycoside phosphotransferase; aph(3')-Ia; confers resistance to kanamycin in bacteria or G418 (Geneticin®) in eukaryotes
