[The description below was written by a language model from this plasmid's Addgene catalogue record and pLannotate feature annotations shown in this document.]
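Description:
LSB-hsa-miR-664b-5p is an 11 kb mammalian expression plasmid built on the Low Sensor Backbone (LSB), designed as a two-colour fluorescent sensor of microRNA activity for synthetic biology work. It replicates in E. coli from a high-copy ColE1/pUC-type origin and carries both a β-lactamase gene (ampicillin) and an aph(3')-Ia gene (kanamycin), and the record lists dual selection with both antibiotics. A puromycin N-acetyltransferase coding sequence followed by a rabbit β-globin polyadenylation signal is also present for selection in mammalian cells. No dedicated mammalian promoter for it is annotated in the feature table.

The payload consists of two parallel transcription units of identical architecture. Each has a human EF-1α core promoter with its intron A, a fluorescent protein coding sequence flanked by Gateway attB recombination scars (attB4, attB1, attB2), and a β-globin 3' region with poly(A) signal. One unit expresses the red protein mKate2, and according to the record it carries a target site for human miR-664b-5p in its 3' UTR. This site is not separately annotated, but it would lie in the unannotated stretch between mKate2 and its polyadenylation signal. The other unit expresses the blue protein EBFP2 without a target and serves as an internal normaliser for transfection and expression level. When miR-664b-5p is active in a cell, mKate2 output is repressed relative to EBFP2, so the red-to-blue ratio reports miRNA activity.

The depositor notes that the repeated poly(A) elements make the plasmid inherently unstable. They also note small insertions flanking the puromycin coding region in the physical plasmid, relative to the deposited sequence, which do not impair puromycin selection.
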