Addgene plasmid #103717: LSB-hsa-miR-664b-5p
Purpose: Used to sense miRNA activity using fluorescence based tools. hsa-miR-664b-5p target in 3' UTR of of mKate. miRNA activity can be measured by the repression of mKate2 relative to EBFP2 fluorescent proteins . Plasmid is inherently unstable; please see Depositor Comments
Depositing lab: Ron Weiss. Depositing organization: Massachusetts Institute of Technology. Publication: A mixed antagonistic/synergistic miRNA repression model enables accurate predictions of multi-input miRNA sensor activity. Gam JJ, Babb J, Weiss R. Nat Commun. 2018 Jun 22;9(1):2430. doi: 10.1038/s41467-018-04575-0. PubMed 29934631.
Backbone
  Vector backbone: Low Sensor Backbone (LSB)
  Vector type: Mammalian Expression, Synthetic Biology
Growth in bacteria
  Bacterial resistance: Ampicillin and Kanamycin, 100 & 50 μg/mL
  Growth temperature: 30°C
  Growth strain: NEB Stable
  Copy number: High Copy
Gene/Insert
  Gene/Insert name: hsa-miR-664b-5p target
  Species: H. sapiens (human)
  Entrez Gene: MIR664B (a.k.a. MIR644B, hsa-mir-664b, mir-664b)
  Promoter: EF-1a
  Cloning method: Gibson Cloning
Terms and licenses: Academic/Nonprofit Terms; Industry Terms: Not Available to Industry
Depositor comments: Please note that this plasmid is inherently unstable due to a repeating poly A element. We recommend performing a diagnostic digest on multiple colonies upon receipt. The depositors would like to note the presence of several discrepancies between the depositor sequence and physical plasmid sequence. In particular, the sequences upstream and downstream of the puromycin coding region have 10 bp insertions which do not affect the ability to perform puromycin selection. The sequences for those regions within the physical plasmids are as follows: Upstream of Puro: GAATTCGACCGCCTGTCTCAAGGTGCCACC; Downstream of Puro: GCTTTGAGACTACGCGTGAATTCACTCCTC. Please contact if you are interested in this plasmid prior to placing an order.
How to cite: LSB-hsa-miR-664b-5p was a gift from Ron Weiss (Addgene plasmid # 103717 ; http://n2t.net/addgene:103717 ; RRID:Addgene_103717)
