>Addgene plasmid #103717 | LSB-hsa-miR-664b-5p | depositor partial sequence | sequence record 196483 | hsa-miR-664b-5p target
TACCCAATCATCTCCCTTAGCCCA
